>Addgene plasmid #106354 | pZLCv2-gD4Z4-3-3xFLAG-dCas9-HA-2xNLS | addgene full sequence | sequence record 205822 | Addgene NGS Result
GACATTGATTATTGACTAGTTATTAATAGTAATCAATTACGGGGTCATTAGTTCATAGCCCATATATGGA
GTTCCGCGTTACATAACTTACGGTAAATGGCCCGCCTGGCTGACCGCCCAACGACCCCCGCCCATTGACG
TCAATAATGACGTATGTTCCCATAGTAACGCCAATAGGGACTTTCCATTGACGTCAATGGGTGGAGTATT
TACGGTAAACTGCCCACTTGGCAGTACATCAAGTGTATCATATGCCAAGTACGCCCCCTATTGACGTCAA
TGACGGTAAATGGCCCGCCTGGCATTATGCCCAGTACATGACCTTATGGGACTTTCCTACTTGGCAGTAC
ATCTACGTATTAGTCATCGCTATTACCATGGTGATGCGGTTTTGGCAGTACATCAATGGGCGTGGATAGC
GGTTTGACTCACGGGGATTTCCAAGTCTCCACCCCATTGACGTCAATGGGAGTTTGTTTTGGCACCAAAA
TCAACGGGACTTTCCAAAATGTCGTAACAACTCCGCCCCATTGACGCAAATGGGCGGTAGGCGTGTACGG
TGGGAGGTCTATATAAGCAGCGCGTTTTGCCTGTACTGGGTCTCTCTGGTTAGACCAGATCTGAGCCTGG
GAGCTCTCTGGCTAACTAGGGAACCCACTGCTTAAGCCTCAATAAAGCTTGCCTTGAGTGCTTCAAGTAG
TGTGTGCCCGTCTGTTGTGTGACTCTGGTAACTAGAGATCCCTCAGACCCTTTTAGTCAGTGTGGAAAAT
CTCTAGCAGTGGCGCCCGAACAGGGACTTGAAAGCGAAAGGGAAACCAGAGGAGCTCTCTCGACGCAGGA
CTCGGCTTGCTGAAGCGCGCACGGCAAGAGGCGAGGGGCGGCGACTGGTGAGTACGCCAAAAATTTTGAC
TAGCGGAGGCTAGAAGGAGAGAGATGGGTGCGAGAGCGTCAGTATTAAGCGGGGGAGAATTAGATCGCGA
TGGGAAAAAATTCGGTTAAGGCCAGGGGGAAAGAAAAAATATAAATTAAAACATATAGTATGGGCAAGCA
GGGAGCTAGAACGATTCGCAGTTAATCCTGGCCTGTTAGAAACATCAGAAGGCTGTAGACAAATACTGGG
ACAGCTACAACCATCCCTTCAGACAGGATCAGAAGAACTTAGATCATTATATAATACAGTAGCAACCCTC
TATTGTGTGCATCAAAGGATAGAGATAAAAGACACCAAGGAAGCTTTAGACAAGATAGAGGAAGAGCAAA
ACAAAAGTAAGACCACCGCACAGCAAGCGGCCGCTGATCTTCAGACCTGGAGGAGGAGATATGAGGGACA
ATTGGAGAAGTGAATTATATAAATATAAAGTAGTAAAAATTGAACCATTAGGAGTAGCACCCACCAAGGC
AAAGAGAAGAGTGGTGCAGAGAGAAAAAAGAGCAGTGGGAATAGGAGCTTTGTTCCTTGGGTTCTTGGGA
GCAGCAGGAAGCACTATGGGCGCAGCGTCAATGACGCTGACGGTACAGGCCAGACAATTATTGTCTGGTA
TAGTGCAGCAGCAGAACAATTTGCTGAGGGCTATTGAGGCGCAACAGCATCTGTTGCAACTCACAGTCTG
GGGCATCAAGCAGCTCCAGGCAAGAATCCTGGCTGTGGAAAGATACCTAAAGGATCAACAGCTCCTGGGG
ATTTGGGGTTGCTCTGGAAAACTCATTTGCACCACTGCTGTGCCTTGGAATGCTAGTTGGAGTAATAAAT
CTCTGGAACAGATTTGGAATCACACGACCTGGATGGAGTGGGACAGAGAAATTAACAATTACACAAGCTT
AATACACTCCTTAATTGAAGAATCGCAAAACCAGCAAGAAAAGAATGAACAAGAATTATTGGAATTAGAT
AAATGGGCAAGTTTGTGGAATTGGTTTAACATAACAAATTGGCTGTGGTATATAAAATTATTCATAATGA
TAGTAGGAGGCTTGGTAGGTTTAAGAATAGTTTTTGCTGTACTTTCTATAGTGAATAGAGTTAGGCAGGG
ATATTCACCATTATCGTTTCAGACCCACCTCCCAACCCCGAGGGGACCCGACAGGCCCGAAGGAATAGAA
GAAGAAGGTGGAGAGAGAGACAGAGACAGATCCATTCGATTAGTGAACGGATCGGCACTGCGTGCGCCAA
TTCTGCAGACAAATGGCAGTATTCATCCACAATTTTAAAAGAAAAGGGGGGATTGGGGGGTACAGTGCAG
GGGAAAGAATAGTAGACATAATAGCAACAGACATACAAACTAAAGAATTACAAAAACAAATTACAAAAAT
TCAAAATTTTCGGGTTTATTACAGGGACAGCAGAGATCCAGTTTGGTTAATTAAGGTACCGAGGGCCTAT
TTCCCATGATTCCTTCATATTTGCATATACGATACAAGGCTGTTAGAGAGATAATTAGAATTAATTTGAC
TGTAAACACAAAGATATTAGTACAAAATACGTGACGTAGAAAGTAATAATTTCTTGGGTAGTTTGCAGTT
TTAAAATTATGTTTTAAAATGGACTATCATATGCTTACCGTAACTTGAAAGTATTTCGATTTCTTGGCTT
TATATATCTTGTGGAAAGGACGAAACACCGGTGAGCAACAGGCCGCCTTGGTTTTAGAGCTAGAAATAGC
AAGTTAAAATAAGGCTAGTCCGTTATCAACTTGAAAAAGTGGCACCGAGTCGGTGCTTTTTTGAATTCGC
TAGCTAGGTCTTGAAAGGAGTGGGAATTGGCTCCGGTGCCCGTCAGTGGGCAGAGCGCACATCGCCCACA
GTCCCCGAGAAGTTGGGGGGAGGGGTCGGCAATTGATCCGGTGCCTAGAGAAGGTGGCGCGGGGTAAACT
GGGAAAGTGATGTCGTGTACTGGCTCCGCCTTTTTCCCGAGGGTGGGGGAGAACCGTATATAAGTGCAGT
AGTCGCCGTGAACGTTCTTTTTCGCAACGGGTTTGCCGCCAGAACACAGGACCGGTGCCGCCCACCATGG
ACTACAAAGACCATGACGGTGATTATAAAGATCATGACATCGATTACAAGGATGACGATGACAAGGAATT
CGACAAGAAGTACAGCATCGGCCTGGCCATCGGCACCAACTCTGTGGGCTGGGCCGTGATCACCGACGAG
TACAAGGTGCCCAGCAAGAAATTCAAGGTGCTGGGCAACACCGACCGGCACAGCATCAAGAAGAACCTGA
TCGGCGCCCTGCTGTTCGACAGCGGAGAAACAGCCGAGGCCACCCGGCTGAAGAGAACCGCCAGAAGAAG
ATACACCAGACGGAAGAACCGGATCTGCTATCTGCAAGAGATCTTCAGCAACGAGATGGCCAAGGTGGAC
GACAGCTTCTTCCACAGACTGGAAGAGTCCTTCCTGGTGGAAGAGGATAAGAAGCACGAGCGGCACCCCA
TCTTCGGCAACATCGTGGACGAGGTGGCCTACCACGAGAAGTACCCCACCATCTACCACCTGAGAAAGAA
ACTGGTGGACAGCACCGACAAGGCCGACCTGCGGCTGATCTATCTGGCCCTGGCCCACATGATCAAGTTC
CGGGGCCACTTCCTGATCGAGGGCGACCTGAACCCCGACAACAGCGACGTGGACAAGCTGTTCATCCAGC
TGGTGCAGACCTACAACCAGCTGTTCGAGGAAAACCCCATCAACGCCAGCGGCGTGGACGCCAAGGCCAT
CCTGTCTGCCAGACTGAGCAAGAGCAGACGGCTGGAAAATCTGATCGCCCAGCTGCCCGGCGAGAAGAAG
AATGGCCTGTTCGGCAACCTGATTGCCCTGAGCCTGGGCCTGACCCCCAACTTCAAGAGCAACTTCGACC
TGGCCGAGGATGCCAAACTGCAGCTGAGCAAGGACACCTACGACGACGACCTGGACAACCTGCTGGCCCA
GATCGGCGACCAGTACGCCGACCTGTTTCTGGCCGCCAAGAACCTGTCCGACGCCATCCTGCTGAGCGAC
ATCCTGAGAGTGAACACCGAGATCACCAAGGCCCCCCTGAGCGCCTCTATGATCAAGAGATACGACGAGC
ACCACCAGGACCTGACCCTGCTGAAAGCTCTCGTGCGGCAGCAGCTGCCTGAGAAGTACAAAGAGATTTT
CTTCGACCAGAGCAAGAACGGCTACGCCGGCTACATCGATGGCGGAGCCAGCCAGGAAGAGTTCTACAAG
TTCATCAAGCCCATCCTGGAAAAGATGGACGGCACCGAGGAACTGCTCGTGAAGCTGAACAGAGAGGACC
TGCTGCGGAAGCAGCGGACCTTCGACAACGGCAGCATCCCCCACCAGATCCACCTGGGAGAGCTGCACGC
CATTCTGCGGCGGCAGGAAGATTTTTACCCATTCCTGAAGGACAACCGGGAAAAGATCGAGAAGATCCTG
ACCTTCCGCATCCCCTACTACGTGGGCCCTCTGGCCAGGGGAAACAGCAGATTCGCCTGGATGACCAGAA
AGAGCGAGGAAACCATCACCCCCTGGAACTTCGAGGAAGTGGTGGACAAGGGCGCCAGCGCCCAGAGCTT
CATCGAGCGGATGACCAACTTCGATAAGAACCTGCCCAACGAGAAGGTGCTGCCCAAGCACAGCCTGCTG
TACGAGTACTTCACCGTGTACAACGAGCTGACCAAAGTGAAATACGTGACCGAGGGAATGAGAAAGCCCG
CCTTCCTGAGCGGCGAGCAGAAAAAAGCCATCGTGGACCTGCTGTTCAAGACCAACCGGAAAGTGACCGT
GAAGCAGCTGAAAGAGGACTACTTCAAGAAAATCGAGTGCTTCGACTCCGTGGAAATCTCCGGCGTGGAA
GATCGGTTCAACGCCTCCCTGGGCACATACCACGATCTGCTGAAAATTATCAAGGACAAGGACTTCCTGG
ACAATGAGGAAAACGAGGACATTCTGGAAGATATCGTGCTGACCCTGACACTGTTTGAGGACAGAGAGAT
GATCGAGGAACGGCTGAAAACCTATGCCCACCTGTTCGACGACAAAGTGATGAAGCAGCTGAAGCGGCGG
AGATACACCGGCTGGGGCAGGCTGAGCCGGAAGCTGATCAACGGCATCCGGGACAAGCAGTCCGGCAAGA
CAATCCTGGATTTCCTGAAGTCCGACGGCTTCGCCAACAGAAACTTCATGCAGCTGATCCACGACGACAG
CCTGACCTTTAAAGAGGACATCCAGAAAGCCCAGGTGTCCGGCCAGGGCGATAGCCTGCACGAGCACATT
GCCAATCTGGCCGGCAGCCCCGCCATTAAGAAGGGCATCCTGCAGACAGTGAAGGTGGTGGACGAGCTCG
TGAAAGTGATGGGCCGGCACAAGCCCGAGAACATCGTGATCGAAATGGCCAGAGAGAACCAGACCACCCA
GAAGGGACAGAAGAACAGCCGCGAGAGAATGAAGCGGATCGAAGAGGGCATCAAAGAGCTGGGCAGCCAG
ATCCTGAAAGAACACCCCGTGGAAAACACCCAGCTGCAGAACGAGAAGCTGTACCTGTACTACCTGCAGA
ATGGGCGGGATATGTACGTGGACCAGGAACTGGACATCAACCGGCTGTCCGACTACGATGTGGACGCTAT
CGTGCCTCAGAGCTTTCTGAAGGACGACTCCATCGATAACAAAGTGCTGACTCGGAGCGACAAGAACCGG
GGCAAGAGCGACAACGTGCCCTCCGAAGAGGTCGTGAAGAAGATGAAGAACTACTGGCGCCAGCTGCTGA
ATGCCAAGCTGATTACCCAGAGGAAGTTCGACAATCTGACCAAGGCCGAGAGAGGCGGCCTGAGCGAACT
GGATAAGGCCGGCTTCATCAAGAGACAGCTGGTGGAAACCCGGCAGATCACAAAGCACGTGGCACAGATC
CTGGACTCCCGGATGAACACTAAGTACGACGAGAACGACAAACTGATCCGGGAAGTGAAAGTGATCACCC
TGAAGTCCAAGCTGGTGTCCGATTTCCGGAAGGATTTCCAGTTTTACAAAGTGCGCGAGATCAACAACTA
CCACCACGCCCACGACGCCTACCTGAACGCCGTCGTGGGAACCGCCCTGATCAAAAAGTACCCTAAGCTG
GAAAGCGAGTTCGTGTACGGCGACTACAAGGTGTACGACGTGCGGAAGATGATCGCCAAGAGCGAGCAGG
AAATCGGCAAGGCTACCGCCAAGTACTTCTTCTACAGCAACATCATGAACTTTTTCAAGACCGAGATTAC
CCTGGCCAACGGCGAGATCCGGAAGCGGCCTCTGATCGAGACAAACGGCGAAACAGGCGAGATCGTGTGG
GATAAGGGCCGGGACTTTGCCACCGTGCGGAAAGTGCTGTCTATGCCCCAAGTGAATATCGTGAAAAAGA
CCGAGGTGCAGACAGGCGGCTTCAGCAAAGAGTCTATCCTGCCCAAGAGGAACAGCGACAAGCTGATCGC
CAGAAAGAAGGACTGGGACCCTAAGAAGTACGGCGGCTTCGACAGCCCCACCGTGGCCTATTCTGTGCTG
GTGGTGGCCAAAGTGGAAAAGGGCAAGTCCAAGAAACTGAAGAGTGTGAAAGAGCTGCTGGGGATCACCA
TCATGGAAAGAAGCAGCTTCGAGAAGAATCCCATCGACTTTCTGGAAGCCAAGGGCTACAAAGAAGTGAA
AAAGGACCTGATCATCAAGCTGCCTAAGTACTCCCTGTTCGAGCTGGAAAACGGCCGGAAGAGAATGCTG
GCCTCTGCCGGCGAACTGCAGAAGGGAAACGAACTGGCCCTGCCCTCCAAATATGTGAACTTCCTGTACC
TGGCCAGCCACTATGAGAAGCTGAAGGGCTCCCCCGAGGATAATGAGCAGAAACAGCTGTTTGTGGAACA
GCACAAACACTACCTGGACGAGATCATCGAGCAGATCAGCGAGTTCTCCAAGAGAGTGATCCTGGCCGAC
GCTAATCTGGACAAGGTGCTGAGCGCCTACAACAAGCACAGAGACAAGCCTATCAGAGAGCAGGCCGAGA
ATATCATCCACCTGTTTACCCTGACCAATCTGGGAGCCCCTGCCGCCTTCAAGTACTTTGACACCACCAT
CGACCGGAAGAGGTACACCAGCACCAAAGAGGTGCTGGACGCCACCCTGATCCACCAGAGCATCACCGGC
CTGTACGAGACACGGATCGACCTGTCTCAGCTGGGAGGCGACGCCTATCCCTATGACGTGCCCGATTATG
CCAGCCTGGGCAGCGGCTCCCCCAAGAAAAAACGCAAGGTGGAAGATCCTAAGAAAAAGCGGAAAGTGGG
ATCCGGCGCAACAAACTTCTCTCTGCTGAAACAAGCCGGAGATGTCGAAGAGAATCCTGGACCGACCGAG
TACAAGCCCACGGTGCGCCTCGCCACCCGCGACGACGTCCCCAGGGCCGTACGCACCCTCGCCGCCGCGT
TCGCCGACTACCCCGCCACGCGCCACACCGTCGATCCGGACCGCCACATCGAGCGGGTCACCGAGCTGCA
AGAACTCTTCCTCACGCGCGTCGGGCTCGACATCGGCAAGGTGTGGGTCGCGGACGACGGCGCCGCGGTG
GCGGTCTGGACCACGCCGGAGAGCGTCGAAGCGGGGGCGGTGTTCGCCGAGATCGGCCCGCGCATGGCCG
AGTTGAGCGGTTCCCGGCTGGCCGCGCAGCAACAGATGGAAGGCCTCCTGGCGCCGCACCGGCCCAAGGA
GCCCGCGTGGTTCCTGGCCACCGTCGGAGTCTCGCCCGACCACCAGGGCAAGGGTCTGGGCAGCGCCGTC
GTGCTCCCCGGAGTGGAGGCGGCCGAGCGCGCCGGGGTGCCCGCCTTCCTGGAGACCTCCGCGCCCCGCA
ACCTCCCCTTCTACGAGCGGCTCGGCTTCACCGTCACCGCCGACGTCGAGGTGCCCGAAGGACCGCGCAC
CTGGTGCATGACCCGCAAGCCCGGTGCCTGAACGCGTTAAGTCGACAATCAACCTCTGGATTACAAAATT
TGTGAAAGATTGACTGGTATTCTTAACTATGTTGCTCCTTTTACGCTATGTGGATACGCTGCTTTAATGC
CTTTGTATCATGCTATTGCTTCCCGTATGGCTTTCATTTTCTCCTCCTTGTATAAATCCTGGTTGCTGTC
TCTTTATGAGGAGTTGTGGCCCGTTGTCAGGCAACGTGGCGTGGTGTGCACTGTGTTTGCTGACGCAACC
CCCACTGGTTGGGGCATTGCCACCACCTGTCAGCTCCTTTCCGGGACTTTCGCTTTCCCCCTCCCTATTG
CCACGGCGGAACTCATCGCCGCCTGCCTTGCCCGCTGCTGGACAGGGGCTCGGCTGTTGGGCACTGACAA
TTCCGTGGTGTTGTCGGGGAAATCATCGTCCTTTCCTTGGCTGCTCGCCTGTGTTGCCACCTGGATTCTG
CGCGGGACGTCCTTCTGCTACGTCCCTTCGGCCCTCAATCCAGCGGACCTTCCTTCCCGCGGCCTGCTGC
CGGCTCTGCGGCCTCTTCCGCGTCTTCGCCTTCGCCCTCAGACGAGTCGGATCTCCCTTTGGGCCGCCTC
CCCGCGTCGACTTTAAGACCAATGACTTACAAGGCAGCTGTAGATCTTAGCCACTTTTTAAAAGAAAAGG
GGGGACTGGAAGGGCTAATTCACTCCCAACGAAGACAAGATCTGCTTTTTGCTTGTACTGGGTCTCTCTG
GTTAGACCAGATCTGAGCCTGGGAGCTCTCTGGCTAACTAGGGAACCCACTGCTTAAGCCTCAATAAAGC
TTGCCTTGAGTGCTTCAAGTAGTGTGTGCCCGTCTGTTGTGTGACTCTGGTAACTAGAGATCCCTCAGAC
CCTTTTAGTCAGTGTGGAAAATCTCTAGCAGGGCCCGTTTAAACCCGCTGATCAGCCTCGACTGTGCCTT
CTAGTTGCCAGCCATCTGTTGTTTGCCCCTCCCCCGTGCCTTCCTTGACCCTGGAAGGTGCCACTCCCAC
TGTCCTTTCCTAATAAAATGAGGAAATTGCATCGCATTGTCTGAGTAGGTGTCATTCTATTCTGGGGGGT
GGGGTGGGGCAGGACAGCAAGGGGGAGGATTGGGAAGACAATAGCAGGCATGCTGGGGATGCGGTGGGCT
CTATGGCTTCTGAGGCGGAAAGAACCAGCTGGGGCTCTAGGGGGTATCCCC
[124 nt withheld, positions 9152-9275]
C
[91 nt withheld, positions 9277-9367]
A
[49 nt withheld, positions 9369-9417]
CCTTTGACGTTGGAGTCCACGTTCTTT
[37 nt withheld, positions 9445-9481]
ACCCTATCTCGGTCTATTCTTTTGATTTATAAGGGATTTTGCCGATTTCGGCCTATTGGTTAAAAAATGA
GCTGATTTAACAAAAATTTAACGCGAATTAATTCTGTGGAATGTGTGTCAGTTAGGGTGTGGAAAGTCCC
CAGGCTCCCCAGCAGGCAGAAGTATGCAAAGCATGCATCTCAATTAGTCAGCAACCAGGTGTGGAAAGTC
CCCAGGCTCCCCAGCAGGCAGAAGTATGCAAAGCATGCATCTCAATTAGTCAGCAACCATAGTCCCGCCC
CTAACTCCGCCCATCCCGCCCCTAACTCCGCCCAGTTCCGCCCATTCTCCGCCCCATGGCTGACTAATTT
TTTTTATTTATGCAGAGGCCGAGGCCGCCTCTGCCTCTGAGCTATTCCAGAAGTAGTGAGGAGGCTTTTT
TGGAGGCCTAGGCTTTTGCAAAAAGCTCCCGGGAGCTTGTATATCCATTTTCGGATCTGATCAGCACGTG
TTGACAATTAATCATCGGCATAGTATATCGGCATAGTATAATACGACAAGGTGAGGAACTAAACCATGGC
CAAGTTGACCAGTGCCGTTCCGGTGCTCACCGCGCGCGACGTCGCCGGAGCGGTCGAGTTCTGGACCGAC
CGGCTCGGGTTCTCCCGGGACTTCGTGGAGGACGACTTCGCCGGTGTGGTCCGGGACGACGTGACCCTGT
TCATCAGCGCGGTCCAGGACCAGGTGGTGCCGGACAACACCCTGGCCTGGGTGTGGGTGCGCGGCCTGGA
CGAGCTGTACGCCGAGTGGTCGGAGGTCGTGTCCACGAACTTCCGGGACGCCTCCGGGCCGGCCATGACC
GAGATCGGCGAGCAGCCGTGGGGGCGGGAGTTCGCCCTGCGCGACCCGGCCGGCAACTGCGTGCACTTCG
TGGCCGAGGAGCAGGACTGACACGTGCTACGAGATTTCGATTCCACCGCCGCCTTCTATGAAAGGTTGGG
CTTCGGAATCGTTTTCCGGGACGCCGGCTGGATGATCCTCCAGCGCGGGGATCTCATGCTGGAGTTCTTC
GCCCACCCCAACTTGTTTATTGCAGCTTATAATGGTTACAAATAAAGCAATAGCATCACAAATTTCACAA
ATAAAGCATTTTTTTCACTGCATTCTAGTTGTGGTTTGTCCAAACTCATCAATGTATCTTATCATGTCTG
TATACCGTCGACCTCTAGCTAGAGCTTGGCGTAATCATGGTCATAGCTGTTTCCTGTGTGAAATTGTTAT
CCGCTCACAATTCCACACAACATACGAGCCGGAAGCATAAAGTGTAAAGCCTGGGGTGCCTAATGAGTGA
GCTAACTCACATTAATTGCGTTGCGCTCACTGCCCGCTTTCCAGTCGGGAAACCTGTCGTGCCAGCTGCA
TTAATGAATCGGCCAACGCGCGGGGAGAGGCGGTTTGCGTATTGGGCGCTCTTCCGCTTCCTCGCTCACT
GACTCGCTGCGCTCGGTCGTTCGGCTGCGGCGAGCGGTATCAGCTCACTCAAAGGCGGTAATACGGTTAT
CCACAGAATCAGGGGATAACGCAGGAAAGAACATGTGAGCAAAAGGCCAGCAAAAGGCCAGGAACCGTAA
AAAGGCCGCGTTGCTGGCGTTTTTCCATAGGCTCCGCCCCCCTGACGAGCATCACAAAAATCGACGCTCA
AGTCAGAGGTGGCGAAACCCGACAGGACTATAAAGATACCAGGCGTTTCCCCCTGGAAGCTCCCTCGTGC
GCTCTCCTGTTCCGACCCTGCCGCTTACCGGATACCTGTCCGCCTTTCTCCCTTCGGGAAGCGTGGCGCT
TTCTCATAGCTCACGCTGTAGGTATCTCAGTTCGGTGTAGGTCGTTCGCTCCAAGCTGGGCTGTGTGCAC
GAACCCCCCGTTCAGCCCGACCGCTGCGCCTTATCCGGTAACTATCGTCTTGAGTCCAACCCGGTAAGAC
ACGACTTATCGCCACTGGCAGCAGCCACTGGTAACAGGATTAGCAGAGCGAGGTATGTAGGCGGTGCTAC
AGAGTTCTTGAAGTGGTGGCCTAACTACGGCTACACTAGAAGAACAGTATTTGGTATCTGCGCTCTGCTG
AAGCCAGTTACCTTCGGAAAAAGAGTTGGTAGCTCTTGATCCGGCAAACAAACCACCGCTGGTAGCGGTG
GTTTTTTTGTTTGCAAGCAGCAGATTACGCGCAGAAAAAAAGGATCTCAAGAAGATCCTTTGATCTTTTC
TACGGGGTCTGACGCTCAGTGGAACGAAAACTCACGTTAAGGGATTTTGGTCATGAGATTATCAAAAAGG
ATCTTCACCTAGATCCTTTTAAATTAAAAATGAAGTTTTAAATCAATCTAAAGTATATATGAGTAAACTT
GGTCTGACAGTTACCAATGCTTAATCAGTGAGGCACCTATCTCAGCGATCTGTCTATTTCGTTCATCCAT
AGTTGCCTGACTCCCCGTCGTGTAGATAACTACGATACGGGAGGGCTTACCATCTGGCCCCAGTGCTGCA
ATGATACCGCGAGACCCACGCTCACCGGCTCCAGATTTATCAGCAATAAACCAGCCAGCCGGAAGGGCCG
AGCGCAGAAGTGGTCCTGCAACTTTATCCGCCTCCATCCAGTCTATTAATTGTTGCCGGGAAGCTAGAGT
AAGTAGTTCGCCAGTTAATAGTTTGCGCAACGTTGTTGCCATTGCTACAGGCATCGTGGTGTCACGCTCG
TCGTTTGGTATGGCTTCATTCAGCTCCGGTTCCCAACGATCAAGGCGAGTTACATGATCCCCCATGTTGT
GCAAAAAAGCGGTTAGCTCCTTCGGTCCTCCGATCGTTGTCAGAAGTAAGTTGGCCGCAGTGTTATCACT
CATGGTTATGGCAGCACTGCATAATTCTCTTACTGTCATGCCATCCGTAAGATGCTTTTCTGTGACTGGT
GAGTACTCAACCAAGTCATTCTGAGAATAGTGTATGCGGCGACCGAGTTGCTCTTGCCCGGCGTCAATAC
GGGATAATACCGCGCCACATAGCAGAACTTTAAAAGTGCTCATCATTGGAAAACGTTCTTCGGGGCGAAA
ACTCTCAAGGATCTTACCGCTGTTGAGATCCAGTTCGATGTAACCCACTCGTGCACCCAACTGATCTTCA
GCATCTTTTACTTTCACCAGCGTTTCTGGGTGAGCAAAAACAGGAAGGCAAAATGCCGCAAAAAAGGGAA
TAAGGGCGACACGGAAATGTTGAATACTCATACTCTTCCTTTTTCAATATTATTGAAGCATTTATCAGGG
TTATTGTCTCATGAGCGGATACATATTTGAATGTATTTAGAAAAATAAACAAATAGGGGTTCCGCGCACA
TTTCCCCGAAAAGTGCCACCTGACGTCGACGGATCGGGAGATCTCCCGATCCCCTATGGTGCACTCTCAG
TACAATCTGCTCTGATGCCGCATAGTTAAGCCAGTATCTGCTCCCTGCTTGTGTGTTGGAGGTCGCTGAG
TAGTGCGCGAGCAAAATTTAAGCTACAACAAGGCAAGGCTTGACCGACAATTGCATGAAGAATCTGCTTA
GGGTTAGGCGTTTTGCGCTGCTTCGCGATGTACGGGCCAGATATACGCGTT
Features (pLannotate 1.2.2; 34 found; start..end, strand, type, name):
      1..380     +  enhancer       CMV enhancer: human cytomegalovirus immediate early enhancer
    381..580     +  promoter       CMV promoter: human cytomegalovirus (CMV) immediate early promoter
    598..778     +  LTR            5' LTR (truncated): truncated 5' long terminal repeat (LTR) from HIV-1
    825..950     +  misc_feature   HIV-1 Ψ: packaging signal of human immunodeficiency virus type 1
    934..1297    +  CDS            HIV-1 gag (fragment): gag protein from human immunodeficiency virus 1; gag
   1443..1676    +  misc_feature   RRE: The Rev response element (RRE) of HIV-1 allows for Rev-dependent mRNA export from the nucleus to the cytoplasm.
   2053..2153    +  CDS            Rev (fragment): human immunodeficiency virus 1 (HIV-1) Rev protein; rev; enhances nuclear export of unspliced and incompletely spliced viral mRNAs
   2203..2320    +  misc_feature   cPPT/CTS: central polypurine tract and central termination sequence of HIV-1
   2371..2611    +  promoter       U6 promoter: RNA polymerase III promoter for human U6 snRNA
   2641..2716    +  misc_RNA       gRNA scaffold: guide RNA scaffold for the Streptococcus pyogenes CRISPR/Cas9 system
   2734..2752    +  CDS            small t antigen (fragment): SV40 (simian virus 40) small t antigen
   2778..2989    +  promoter       EF-1α core promoter: core promoter for human elongation factor EF-1α
   3010..3075    +  CDS            3xFLAG: three tandem FLAG® epitope tags, followed by an enterokinase cleavage site
   3082..7182    +  CDS            Cas9: Cas9 (Csn1) endonuclease from the Streptococcus pyogenes Type II CRISPR/Cas system generates RNA-guided double strand breaks in DNA
   7344..7941    +  CDS            PuroR (fragment): puromycin N-acetyltransferase; pac from Streptomyces; confers resistance to puromycin
   7957..8545    +  misc_feature   WPRE: woodchuck hepatitis virus posttranscriptional regulatory element
   8596..8615    +  misc_feature   cPPT/CTS (fragment): central polypurine tract and central termination sequence of HIV-1
   8617..8850    +  LTR            3' LTR (ΔU3): self-inactivating 3' long terminal repeat (LTR) from HIV-1
   8882..9106    +  polyA_signal   bGH poly(A) signal: bovine growth hormone polyadenylation signal
   9110..9131    +  promoter       SV40 promoter (fragment): SV40 enhancer and early promoter
   9152..9580    +  rep_origin     f1 ori (sequence partly withheld): f1 bacteriophage origin of replication; arrow indicates direction of (+) strand synthesis
   9594..9923    +  promoter       SV40 promoter: SV40 enhancer and early promoter
   9971..10018   +  promoter       EM7 promoter: synthetic bacterial promoter&nbsp
  10037..10411   +  CDS            BleoR: antibiotic-binding protein; Sh ble from Streptoalloteichus hindustanus; confers resistance to bleomycin, phleomycin, and Zeocin™
  10421..10546   +  CDS            ble (fragment): BLE_KLEPN - Experimental evidence at protein level: Swiss-Prot protein existence level 1. Binding protein with a strong affinity to the bleomycin family of antibiotics. Binds to CL990; an antimitotic-antibiotic compound. From Klebsiella pneumoniae.
  10541..10662   +  polyA_signal   SV40 poly(A) signal: SV40 polyadenylation signal
  10733..10755   -  protein_bind   lac operator (fragment): The lac repressor binds to the lac operator to inhibit transcription in E. coli. This inhibition can be relieved by adding lactose or isopropyl-β-D-thiogalactopyranoside (IPTG). lac repressor encoded by lacI
  10759..10789   -  promoter       lac promoter: promoter for the E. coli lac operon
  10804..10825   -  protein_bind   CAP binding site: CAP binding activates transcription in the presence of cAMP. E. coli catabolite activator protein
  10838..10930   -  CDS            lacI (fragment): lac repressor; lacI; The lac repressor binds to the lac operator to inhibit transcription in E. coli. This inhibition can be relieved by adding lactose or isopropyl-β-D-thiogalactopyranoside (IPTG).
  11113..11701   -  rep_origin     ori: high-copy-number ColE1/pMB1/pBR322/pUC origin of replication
  11872..12732   -  CDS            AmpR: β-lactamase; bla; confers resistance to ampicillin, carbenicillin, and related antibiotics
  12733..12837   -  promoter       AmpR promoter: bla
  12896..12948   -  misc_feature   bom (fragment): basis of mobility region from pBR322
