[The description below was written by a language model from this plasmid's Addgene catalogue record and pLannotate feature annotations shown in this document.]
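Description:
pZLCv2-gD4Z4-3-3xFLAG-dCas9-HA-2xNLS is an all-in-one lentiviral CRISPR plasmid of about 13.1 kb, built on the pZLCv2-3xFLAG-dCas9-HA-2xNLS backbone, for delivering an epitope-tagged, catalytically inactive Cas9 together with a guide RNA into mammalian cells. It is propagated in E. coli through a high-copy ColE1/pUC-type origin with ampicillin resistance, and also carries an f1 origin. The lentiviral portion is of the self-inactivating HIV-1 type. A CMV enhancer/promoter fused to a truncated 5' LTR drives genomic RNA production in packaging cells. This is followed by the Ψ packaging signal, a gag fragment, the RRE for Rev-dependent nuclear export, the cPPT/CTS, a WPRE to boost transcript expression, and a ΔU3 3' LTR. Outside the LTRs, the backbone retains an SV40/EM7-driven bleomycin/Zeocin resistance cassette, which would not be carried into the viral genome.

The payload consists of two expression units. A human U6 Pol III promoter drives a guide targeting the human D4Z4 macrosatellite repeat (guide number 3), cloned through BsmBI sites that were destroyed in the process and fused to the S. pyogenes gRNA scaffold. Downstream, an EF-1α core promoter drives an N-terminally 3xFLAG-tagged Cas9 coding sequence. The annotation software labels it simply as Cas9, but the construct name identifies it as dCas9 with an HA tag and two nuclear localisation signals, which are not separately annotated. A puromycin resistance gene follows the Cas9 sequence for selection of transduced cells; the table does not annotate the element that links the two. The stated purpose is CRISPR/Cas9-engineered chromatin immunoprecipitation. The guide recruits the tagged dCas9 to the D4Z4 array without cutting it, so the locus and its associated proteins can be recovered through the epitope tags.
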