Addgene plasmid #106354: pZLCv2-gD4Z4-3-3xFLAG-dCas9-HA-2xNLS
Purpose: CRISPR/Cas9 engineered chromatin immunoprecipitation of D4Z4 locus
Depositing lab: Stephen Tapscott. Depositing organization: Fred Hutchinson Cancer Center. Publication: NuRD and CAF-1-mediated silencing of the D4Z4 array is modulated by DUX4-induced MBD3L proteins. Campbell AE, Shadle SC, Jagannathan S, Lim JW, Resnick R, Tawil R, van der Maarel SM, Tapscott SJ. Elife. 2018 Mar 13;7. pii: 31023. doi: 10.7554/eLife.31023. PubMed 29533181.
Backbone
  Vector backbone: pZLCv2-3xFLAG-dCas9-HA-2xNLS
  Backbone size w/o insert (bp): 13000
  Total vector size (bp): 13103
  Vector type: Mammalian Expression, Lentiviral, CRISPR
  Selectable markers: Puromycin
Growth in bacteria
  Bacterial resistance: Ampicillin, 100 μg/mL
  Growth temperature: 37°C
  Growth strain: NEB Stable
  Copy number: High Copy
Gene/Insert
  Gene/Insert name: D4Z4 gRNA-3
  gRNA/shRNA sequence: GTGAGCAACAGGCCGCCTTG
  Species: H. sapiens (human)
  Promoter: U6
  Cloning method: Restriction Enzyme; 5′ cloning site BsmBI (destroyed during cloning); 3′ cloning site BsmBI (destroyed during cloning)
  Sequencing primers: 5′ gagggcctatttcccatgat; 3′ aacttctcggggactgtgg
Terms and licenses: Academic/Nonprofit Terms; Industry Terms: Not Available to Industry
How to cite: pZLCv2-gD4Z4-3-3xFLAG-dCas9-HA-2xNLS was a gift from Stephen Tapscott (Addgene plasmid # 106354 ; http://n2t.net/addgene:106354 ; RRID:Addgene_106354)
